Addgene plasmid #40028: pLN
Depositing lab: Liqun Luo. Depositing organization: Stanford University. Publication: Extensions of MADM (Mosaic Analysis with Double Markers) in Mice. Tasic B, Miyamichi K, Hippenmeyer S, Dani VS, Zeng H, Joo W, Zong H, Chen-Tsai Y, Luo L. PLoS One. 2012;7(3):e33332. Epub 2012 Mar 27. 10.1371/journal.pone.0033332 PubMed 22479386.
Backbone
  Vector backbone: Unknown
  Backbone size w/o insert (bp): 3500
  Total vector size (bp): 5337
  Vector type: Mammalian Expression, Bacterial Expression
  Selectable markers: Neomycin (select with G418)
Growth in bacteria
  Bacterial resistance: Kanamycin, 50 μg/mL
  Growth temperature: 37°C
  Growth strain: DH5alpha
  Copy number: High Copy
Gene/Insert 1
  Gene/Insert name: loxP
  Promoter: None
  Cloning method: Unknown
  Sequencing primers: 5′ see sequence; 3′ see sequence
Gene/Insert 2
  Gene/Insert name: Neo (alt names: neomycin phosphotransferase; neomycin resistance gene)
  Promoter: SV40
  Cloning method: Unknown
  Sequencing primers: 5′ see sequence; 3′ see sequence
Terms and licenses: Academic/Nonprofit Terms; Industry Terms: Not Available to Industry
Depositor comments: Additional versions of this plasmid are available from Addgene: pFLN and pFLLFLN.
How to cite: pLN was a gift from Liqun Luo (Addgene plasmid # 40028 ; http://n2t.net/addgene:40028 ; RRID:Addgene_40028)
