[The description below was written by a language model from this plasmid's Addgene catalogue record and pLannotate feature annotations shown in this document.]
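Description:
pLN is a small (about 5.3 kb) high-copy plasmid from a study extending the mouse MADM (Mosaic Analysis with Double Markers) system. It is catalogued as a mammalian and bacterial expression vector, and the backbone is listed as unknown. The feature table shows elements typical of a lacZα–ccdB cloning vector: a ColE1/pUC-type origin, lac promoter, operator and CAP site, a T7 promoter, fragments of lacZα, ccdB and lacI, a backbone NeoR/KanR gene with an adjacent Tn5 transposase remnant, and a Sh ble (bleomycin/Zeocin resistance) coding sequence. The ccdB annotation is only a fragment, presumably disrupted by the insert. This fits the record's listing of a standard E. coli strain for growth. Propagation in bacteria is under kanamycin selection.

The payload, reflected in the name (L for loxP, N for Neo), is a single loxP site with no promoter of its own, followed by a neomycin phosphotransferase cassette. That cassette has a bacterial bla (AmpR) promoter directly upstream of the SV40 enhancer/early promoter. These drive the Tn5 aph(3')-II coding sequence, which is followed by a short ble fragment and the HSV thymidine kinase polyadenylation signal. The dual-promoter arrangement lets the same gene confer kanamycin resistance in E. coli and G418 resistance in mammalian cells. The plasmid therefore carries two copies of NeoR/KanR, one in the backbone and one in the insert, in opposite orientations.

The record does not state a specific application. A loxP site linked to a selectable Neo cassette is the kind of module used as a building block or donor for Cre-mediated recombination with G418 selection. The depositor notes that related versions, pFLN and pFLLFLN, also exist.
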