Features (pLannotate 1.2.2; 20 found; start..end, strand, type, name):
    182..770     -  rep_origin     ori: high-copy-number ColE1/pMB1/pBR322/pUC origin of replication
    908..1282    -  CDS            BleoR: antibiotic-binding protein; Sh ble from Streptoalloteichus hindustanus; confers resistance to bleomycin, phleomycin, and Zeocin™
   1302..1390    -  promoter       AmpR promoter (fragment): bla
   1417..1467    +  misc_feature   bom (fragment): basis of mobility region from pBR322
   1488..2282    -  CDS            NeoR/KanR: aminoglycoside phosphotransferase from Tn5; aph(3')-II (or nptII); confers resistance to neomycin, kanamycin, and G418 (Geneticin®)
   2314..2583    -  CDS            tnpA (fragment): TN5P_ECOLX - Also known as tnp. Experimental evidence at protein level: Swiss-Prot protein existence level 1. Mediates transposition of transposon Tn5 by a 'cut and paste' mechanism. First, the monomeric transposase binds the 19 bp inverted DNA repeats flanking the transposon. Then, dimerization of the DNA- bound transposase creates a synaptic DNA complex. After nicking of the first DNA strand, excision of the transposon proceeds through a series of intermediates. The transposase then mediates the insertion of the transposon at a new site by strand transfer. The activity of the wild- type tran
   2631..2934    -  CDS            ccdB (fragment): CcdB, a bacterial toxin that poisons DNA gyrase; ccdB; Plasmids containing the ccdB gene cannot be propagated in standard E. coli strains.
   2944..3091    -  CDS            lacZα (fragment): LacZα fragment of β-galactosidase; lacZ fragment
   3094..3112    +  promoter       T7 promoter: promoter for bacteriophage T7 RNA polymerase
   3187..3220    +  protein_bind   loxP: Cre-mediated recombination occurs in the 8-bp core sequence (GCATACAT). Cre recombinase
   3248..3352    +  promoter       AmpR promoter: bla
   3354..3711    +  promoter       SV40 promoter: SV40 enhancer and early promoter
   3746..4540    +  CDS            NeoR/KanR: aminoglycoside phosphotransferase from Tn5; aph(3')-II (or nptII); confers resistance to neomycin, kanamycin, and G418 (Geneticin®)
   4561..4713    +  CDS            ble (fragment): BLE_KLEPN - Experimental evidence at protein level: Swiss-Prot protein existence level 1. Binding protein with a strong affinity to the bleomycin family of antibiotics. Binds to CL990; an antimitotic-antibiotic compound. From Klebsiella pneumoniae.
   4772..4819    +  polyA_signal   HSV TK poly(A) signal: herpes simplex virus thymidine kinase polyadenylation signal (Cole and Stacy, 1985)
   4910..4926    -  polyA_signal   bGH poly(A) signal (fragment): bovine growth hormone polyadenylation signal
   5141..5157    -  protein_bind   lac operator: The lac repressor binds to the lac operator to inhibit transcription in E. coli. This inhibition can be relieved by adding lactose or isopropyl-β-D-thiogalactopyranoside (IPTG). lac repressor encoded by lacI
   5165..5195    -  promoter       lac promoter: promoter for the E. coli lac operon
   5210..5231    -  protein_bind   CAP binding site: CAP binding activates transcription in the presence of cAMP. E. coli catabolite activator protein
   5244..5336    -  CDS            lacI (fragment): lac repressor; lacI; The lac repressor binds to the lac operator to inhibit transcription in E. coli. This inhibition can be relieved by adding lactose or isopropyl-β-D-thiogalactopyranoside (IPTG).
>Addgene plasmid #40028 | pLN | depositor full sequence | sequence record 50800 | pLN sequence 5337 bps
CTTCCGCTTCCTCGCTCACTGACTCGCTGCGCTCGGTCGTTCGGCTGCGGCGAGCGGTATCAGCTCACTC
AAAGGCGGTAATACGGTTATCCACAGAATCAGGGGATAACGCAGGAAAGAACATGTGAGCAAAAGGCCAG
CAAAAGGCCAGGAACCGTAAAAAGGCCGCGTTGCTGGCGTTTTTCCATAGGCTCCGCCCCCCTGACGAGC
ATCACAAAAATCGACGCTCAAGTCAGAGGTGGCGAAACCCGACAGGACTATAAAGATACCAGGCGTTTCC
CCCTGGAAGCTCCCTCGTGCGCTCTCCTGTTCCGACCCTGCCGCTTACCGGATACCTGTCCGCCTTTCTC
CCTTCGGGAAGCGTGGCGCTTTCTCATAGCTCACGCTGTAGGTATCTCAGTTCGGTGTAGGTCGTTCGCT
CCAAGCTGGGCTGTGTGCACGAACCCCCCGTTCAGCCCGACCGCTGCGCCTTATCCGGTAACTATCGTCT
TGAGTCCAACCCGGTAAGACACGACTTATCGCCACTGGCAGCAGCCACTGGTAACAGGATTAGCAGAGCG
AGGTATGTAGGCGGTGCTACAGAGTTCTTGAAGTGGTGGCCTAACTACGGCTACACTAGAAGAACAGTAT
TTGGTATCTGCGCTCTGCTGAAGCCAGTTACCTTCGGAAAAAGAGTTGGTAGCTCTTGATCCGGCAAACA
AACCACCGCTGGTAGCGGTGGTTTTTTTGTTTGCAAGCAGCAGATTACGCGCAGAAAAAAAGGATCTCAA
GAAGATCCTTTGATCTTTTCTACGGGGTCTGACGCTCAGTGGAACGAAAACTCACGTTAAGGGATTTTGG
TCATGAGATTATCAAAAAGGATCTTCACCTAGATCCTTTTAAATTAAAAATGAAGTTTTAGCACGTGTCA
GTCCTGCTCCTCGGCCACGAAGTGCACGCAGTTGCCGGCCGGGTCGCGCAGGGCGAACTCCCGCCCCCAC
GGCTGCTCGCCGATCTCGGTCATGGCCGGCCCGGAGGCGTCCCGGAAGTTCGTGGACACGACCTCCGACC
ACTCGGCGTACAGCTCGTCCAGGCCGCGCACCCACACCCAGGCCAGGGTGTTGTCCGGCACCACCTGGTC
CTGGACCGCGCTGATGAACAGGGTCACGTCGTCCCGGACCACACCGGCGAAGTCGTCCTCCACGAAGTCC
CGGGAGAACCCGAGCCGGTCGGTCCAGAACTCGACCGCTCCGGCGACGTCGCGCGCGGTGAGCACCGGAA
CGGCACTGGTCAACTTGGCCATGGTGGCCCTCCTCACGTGCTATTATTGAAGCATTTATCAGGGTTATTG
TCTCATGAGCGGATACATATTTGAATGTATTTAGAAAAATAAACAAATAGGGGTTCCGCGCACATTTCCC
CGAAAAGTGCCACCTGATGCGGTGTGAAATACCGCACAGATGCGTAAGGAGAAAATACCGCATCAGGAAA
TTGTAAGCGTTAATAATTCAGAAGAACTCGTCAAGAAGGCGATAGAAGGCGATGCGCTGCGAATCGGGAG
CGGCGATACCGTAAAGCACGAGGAAGCGGTCAGCCCATTCGCCGCCAAGCTCTTCAGCAATATCACGGGT
AGCCAACGCTATGTCCTGATAGCGGTCCGCCACACCCAGCCGGCCACAGTCGATGAATCCAGAAAAGCGG
CCATTTTCCACCATGATATTCGGCAAGCAGGCATCGCCATGGGTCACGACGAGATCCTCGCCGTCGGGCA
TGCTCGCCTTGAGCCTGGCGAACAGTTCGGCTGGCGCGAGCCCCTGATGCTCTTCGTCCAGATCATCCTG
ATCGACAAGACCGGCTTCCATCCGAGTACGTGCTCGCTCGATGCGATGTTTCGCTTGGTGGTCGAATGGG
CAGGTAGCCGGATCAAGCGTATGCAGCCGCCGCATTGCATCAGCCATGATGGATACTTTCTCGGCAGGAG
CAAGGTGAGATGACAGGAGATCCTGCCCCGGCACTTCGCCCAATAGCAGCCAGTCCCTTCCCGCTTCAGT
GACAACGTCGAGCACAGCTGCGCAAGGAACGCCCGTCGTGGCCAGCCACGATAGCCGCGCTGCCTCGTCT
TGCAGTTCATTCAGGGCACCGGACAGGTCGGTCTTGACAAAAAGAACCGGGCGCCCCTGCGCTGACAGCC
GGAACACGGCGGCATCAGAGCAGCCGATTGTCTGTTGTGCCCAGTCATAGCCGAATAGCCTCTCCACCCA
AGCGGCCGGAGAACCTGCGTGCAATCCATCTTGTTCAATCATGCGAAACGATCCTCATCCTGTCTCTTGA
TCAGAGCTTGATCCCCTGCGCCATCAGATCCTTGGCGGCAAGAAAGCCATCCAGTTTACTTTGCAGGGCT
TCCCAACCTTACCAGAGGGCGCCCCAGCTGGCAATTCCGGTTCGCTTGCTGTCCATAAAACCGCCCAGTC
TAGCTATCGCCATGTAAGCCCACTGCAAGCTACCTGCTTTCTCTTTGCGCTTGCGTTTTCCCTTGTCCAG
ATAGCCCAGTAGCTGACATTCATCCGGGGTCAGCACCGTTTCTGCGGACTGGCTTTCTACGTGAAAAGGA
TCTAGGTGAAGATCCTTTTTGATAATCTCATGCCTGACATTTATATTCCCCAGAACATCAGGTTAATGGC
GTTTTTGATGTCATTTTCGCGGTGGCTGAGATCAGCCACTTCTTCCCCGATAACGGAGACCGGCACACTG
GCCATATCGGTGGTCATCATGCGCCAGCTTTCATCCCCGATATGCACCACCGGGTAAAGTTCACGGGAGA
CTTTATCTGACAGCAGACGTGCACTGGCCAGGGGGATCACCATCCGTCGCCCCGGCGTGTCAATAATATC
ACTCTGTACATCCACAAACAGACGATAACGGCTCTCTCTTTTATAGGTGTAAACCTTAAACTGCCGTACG
TATAGGCTGCGCAACTGTTGGGAAGGGCGATCGGTGCGGGCCTCTTCGCTATTACGCCAGCTGGCGAAAG
GGGGATGTGCTGCAAGGCGATTAAGTTGGGTAACGCCAGGGTTTTCCCAGTCACGACGTTGTAAAACGAC
GGCCAGTGAATTGTAATACGACTCACTATAGGGCGAATTGGGCCCTCTAGATGCATGCTCGAGCGGCCGC
CAGTGTGATGGATATCTGCAGAATTCAGGAAGATCTATAACTTCGTATAGCATACATTATACGAAGTTAT
TCAGGTGGCACTTTTCGGGGAAATGTGCGCGGAACCCCTATTTGTTTATTTTTCTAAATACATTCAAATA
TGTATCCGCTCATGAGACAATAACCCTGATAAATGCTTCAATAATATTGAAAAAGGAAGAGTCCTGAGGC
GGAAAGAACCAGCTGTGGAATGTGTGTCAGTTAGGGTGTGGAAAGTCCCCAGGCTCCCCAGCAGGCAGAA
GTATGCAAAGCATGCATCTCAATTAGTCAGCAACCAGGTGTGGAAAGTCCCCAGGCTCCCCAGCAGGCAG
AAGTATGCAAAGCATGCATCTCAATTAGTCAGCAACCATAGTCCCGCCCCTAACTCCGCCCATCCCGCCC
CTAACTCCGCCCAGTTCCGCCCATTCTCCGCCCCATGGCTGACTAATTTTTTTTATTTATGCAGAGGCCG
AGGCCGCCTCGGCCTCTGAGCTATTCCAGAAGTAGTGAGGAGGCTTTTTTGGAGGCCTAGGCTTTTGCAA
AGATCGATCAAGAGACAGGATGAGGATCGTTTCGCATGATTGAACAAGATGGATTGCACGCAGGTTCTCC
GGCCGCTTGGGTGGAGAGGCTATTCGGCTATGACTGGGCACAACAGACAATCGGCTGCTCTGATGCCGCC
GTGTTCCGGCTGTCAGCGCAGGGGCGCCCGGTTCTTTTTGTCAAGACCGACCTGTCCGGTGCCCTGAATG
AACTGCAAGACGAGGCAGCGCGGCTATCGTGGCTGGCCACGACGGGCGTTCCTTGCGCAGCTGTGCTCGA
CGTTGTCACTGAAGCGGGAAGGGACTGGCTGCTATTGGGCGAAGTGCCGGGGCAGGATCTCCTGTCATCT
CACCTTGCTCCTGCCGAGAAAGTATCCATCATGGCTGATGCAATGCGGCGGCTGCATACGCTTGATCCGG
CTACCTGCCCATTCGACCACCAAGCGAAACATCGCATCGAGCGAGCACGTACTCGGATGGAAGCCGGTCT
TGTCGATCAGGATGATCTGGACGAAGAGCATCAGGGGCTCGCGCCAGCCGAACTGTTCGCCAGGCTCAAG
GCGAGCATGCCCGACGGCGAGGATCTCGTCGTGACCCATGGCGATGCCTGCTTGCCGAATATCATGGTGG
AAAATGGCCGCTTTTCTGGATTCATCGACTGTGGCCGGCTGGGTGTGGCGGACCGCTATCAGGACATAGC
GTTGGCTACCCGTGATATTGCTGAAGAGCTTGGCGGCGAATGGGCTGACCGCTTCCTCGTGCTTTACGGT
ATCGCCGCTCCCGATTCGCAGCGCATCGCCTTCTATCGCCTTCTTGACGAGTTCTTCTGAGCGGGACTCT
GGGGTTCGAAATGACCGACCAAGCGACGCCCAACCTGCCATCACGAGATTTCGATTCCACCGCCGCCTTC
TATGAAAGGTTGGGCTTCGGAATCGTTTTCCGGGACGCCGGCTGGATGATCCTCCAGCGCGGGGATCTCA
TGCTGGAGTTCTTCGCCCACCCTAGGGGGAGGCTAACTGAAACACGGAAGGAGACAATACCGGAAGGAAC
CCGCGCTATGACGGCAATAAAAAGACAGAATAAAACGCACGGTGTTGGGTCGTTTGTTCATAAACGCGGG
GTTCGGTCCCAGGGCTGGCACTCTGTCGATACCCCACCGAGACCCCATTGGGGCCAATACGCCCGCGTTT
CTTCCTTTTCCCCACCCCACCCCCCAAGTTCGGGTGAAGGCCCAGGGCTCGCAGCCAACGTCGGGGCGGC
AGGCCCTGCCATAGCCTCAGGTTACTCAGGATCCCCTGAATTCCAGCACACTGGCGGCCGTTACTAGTGG
ATCCGAGCTCGGTACCAAGCTTGATGCATAGCTTGAGTATTCTAACGCGTCACCTAAATAGCTTGGCGTA
ATCATGGTCATAGCTGTTTCCTGTGTGAAATTGTTATCCGCTCACAATTCCACACAACATACGAGCCGGA
AGCATAAAGTGTAAAGCCTGGGGTGCCTAATGAGTGAGCTAACTCACATTAATTGCGTTGCGCTCACTGC
CCGCTTTCCAGTCGGGAAACCTGTCGTGCCAGCTGCATTAATGAATCGGCCAACGCGCGGGGAGAGGCGG
TTTGCGTATTGGGCGCT
