>Addgene plasmid #40028 | pLN | addgene partial sequence | sequence record 54316 | pBABE3 5'-ACCCTAACTGACACACATTCC-3'
TTGAAGCATTTATCAGGGTTATTGTCTCATGAGCGGATACATATTTGAATGTATTTAGAAAAATAAACAA
ATAGGGGTTCCGCGCACATTTCCCCGAAAAGTGCCACCTGAATAACTTCGTATAATGTATGCTATACGAA
GTTATAGATCTTCCTGAATTCTGCAGATATCCATCACACTGGCGGCCGCTCGAGCATGCATCTAGAGGGC
CCAATTCGCCCTATAGTGAGTCGTATTACAATTCACTGGCCGTCGTTTTACAACGTCGTGACTGGGAAAA
CCCTGGCGTTACCCAACTTAATCGCCTTGCAGCACATCCCCCTTTCGCCAGCTGGCGTAATAGCGAAGAG
GCCCGCACCGATCGCCCTTCCCAACAGTTGCGCAGCCTATACGTACGGCAGTTTAAGGTTTACACCTATA
AAAGAGAGAGCCGTTATCGTCTGTTTGTGGATGTACAGAGTGATATTATTGACACGCCGGGGCGACGGAT
GGTGATCCCCCTGGCCAGTGCACGTCTGCTGTCAGATAAAGTCTCCCGTGAACTTTACCCGGTGGTGCAT
ATCGGGGATGAAAGCTGGCGCATGATGACCACCGATATGGCCAGTGTGCCGGTCTCCGTTATCGGGGAAG
AAGTGGCTGATCTCAGCCACCGCGAAAATGACATCAAAAACGCCATTAACCTGATGTTCTGGGGAATATA
AATGTCAGGCATGAGATTATCAAAAAGGATCTTCACCTAGATCCTTTTCACGTAGAAAGCCAGTCCGCAG
AAACGGTGCTGACC
